Addgene plasmid #197027: pCBh_3x Flag-NLS-enRhCas12f1-NLS_pA_phU6_gRNA scaffold-spacer_pCMV_mCherry_pA
Purpose: Vector encoding a human codon-optimized enRhCas12f1 driven by CBh promoter, guide RNAs compatible with enRhCas12f1 driven by hU6, and mCherry driven by CMV promoter
Depositing lab: Xiangfeng Kong. Publication: Engineered CRISPR-OsCas12f1 and RhCas12f1 with robust activities and expanded target range for genome editing. Kong X, Zhang H, Li G, Wang Z, Kong X, Wang L, Xue M, Zhang W, Wang Y, Lin J, Zhou J, Shen X, Wei Y, Zhong N, Bai W, Yuan Y, Shi L, Zhou Y, Yang H. Nat Commun. 2023 Apr 11;14(1):2046. doi: 10.1038/s41467-023-37829-7. PubMed 37041195.
Backbone
  Vector backbone: piggyBac-CBh
  Vector type: Mammalian Expression
Growth in bacteria
  Bacterial resistance: Ampicillin, 100 μg/mL
  Growth temperature: 37°C
  Growth strain: DH5alpha
  Copy number: High Copy
Gene/Insert
  Gene/Insert name: humanized enRhCas12f1
  Species: Synthetic
  Mutation: L270R
  Promoter: CBh, CMV, hU6
  Cloning method: Gibson Cloning
Terms and licenses: Academic/Nonprofit Terms; Industry Terms: Not Available to Industry
How to cite: pCBh_3x Flag-NLS-enRhCas12f1-NLS_pA_phU6_gRNA scaffold-spacer_pCMV_mCherry_pA was a gift from Xiangfeng Kong (Addgene plasmid # 197027 ; http://n2t.net/addgene:197027 ; RRID:Addgene_197027)
