[The description below was written by a language model from this plasmid's Addgene catalogue record and pLannotate feature annotations shown in this document.]
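Description:
pCBh_3x Flag-NLS-enRhCas12f1-NLS_pA_phU6_gRNA scaffold-spacer_pCMV_mCherry_pA is a roughly 7 kb all-in-one mammalian expression plasmid for genome editing with an engineered miniature CRISPR nuclease. It is propagated in E. coli from a high-copy ColE1/pUC-type origin under ampicillin selection (AmpR with its own bla promoter). The backbone is listed as piggyBac-CBh, but the feature table does not annotate any transposon terminal repeats, so the record does not show whether the cassettes can be transposed.

The plasmid carries three independent expression units in the same orientation. The first uses the CBh promoter, seen in the annotation as a shortened CMV enhancer, the chicken β-actin promoter and a hybrid CBA/MVM intron. It drives a human codon-optimized enRhCas12f1 coding sequence carrying the L270R mutation. According to the construct name, this protein has an N-terminal 3xFLAG tag for detection and nuclear localization signals at both ends. Only the C-terminal nucleoplasmin NLS was recognised by the annotation software, and the nuclease ORF itself lies in the unannotated interval between the intron and that NLS. A bGH polyadenylation signal ends this unit. The second unit is a human U6 RNA polymerase III promoter expressing a guide RNA in scaffold-then-spacer order, as is typical of Cas12 systems. This region is also unannotated, and the record does not state the spacer or the cloning sites. The third unit is a CMV enhancer/promoter driving mCherry with a second bGH poly(A), which gives a red fluorescent marker for identifying or sorting transfected cells.

The construct is intended for transfection into mammalian cells to test or apply enRhCas12f1-mediated editing from a single plasmid.
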