Features (pLannotate 1.2.2; 13 found; start..end, strand, type, name):
    396..681     +  enhancer       CMV enhancer: human cytomegalovirus immediate early enhancer; contains an 18-bp deletion relative to the standard CMV enhancer
    683..960     +  promoter       chicken β-actin promoter: No description available
    961..1188    +  intron         hybrid intron: hybrid between chicken β-actin (CBA) and minute virus of mice (MMV) introns (Gray et al., 2011)
   2544..2587    +  CDS            nucleoplasmin NLS (fragment): bipartite nuclear localization signal from nucleoplasmin
   2625..2736    +  polyA_signal   bGH poly(A) signal: bovine growth hormone polyadenylation signal
   2833..3073    +  promoter       U6 promoter: RNA polymerase III promoter for human U6 snRNA
   3713..4016    +  enhancer       CMV enhancer: human cytomegalovirus immediate early enhancer
   4017..4220    +  promoter       CMV promoter: human cytomegalovirus (CMV) immediate early promoter
   4249..4958    +  CDS            mCherry (fragment): monomeric derivative of DsRed fluorescent protein (Shaner et al., 2004) mammalian codon-optimized
   4976..5087    +  polyA_signal   bGH poly(A) signal: bovine growth hormone polyadenylation signal
   5227..5331    +  promoter       AmpR promoter: bla
   5332..6192    +  CDS            AmpR: β-lactamase; bla; confers resistance to ampicillin, carbenicillin, and related antibiotics
   6363..6951    +  rep_origin     ori: high-copy-number ColE1/pMB1/pBR322/pUC origin of replication
>Addgene plasmid #197027 | pCBh_3x Flag-NLS-enRhCas12f1-NLS_pA_phU6_gRNA scaffold-spacer_pCMV_mCherry_pA | addgene full sequence | sequence record 388964 | Addgene NGS Result
TATCCCCTGATTCTCTCGAGTTAACCCTAGAAAGATAATCATATTGTGACGTACGTTAAAGATAATCATG
CGTAAAATTGACGCATGTGTTTTATCGATCTGTATATCGAGGTTTATTTATTAATTTGAATAGATATTAA
GTTTTATTATATTTACACTTACATACTAATAATAAATTCAACAAACAATTTATTTATGTTTATTTATTTA
TTAAAAAAAAACAAAAACTCAAAATTTCTTCTATAAAGTAACAAAACTTTTAAACATTCTCTCTTTTACA
AAAATAAACTTATTTTGTACTTTAAAAACAGTCATGTTGTATTATAAAATAAGTAATTAGCTTAACTTAT
ACATAATAGAAACAAATTATACTTATTAATTAATCTAGAGGTACCCGTTACATAACTTACGGTAAATGGC
CCGCCTGGCTGACCGCCCAACGACCCCCGCCCATTGACGTCAATAGTAACGCCAATAGGGACTTTCCATT
GACGTCAATGGGTGGAGTATTTACGGTAAACTGCCCACTTGGCAGTACATCAAGTGTATCATATGCCAAG
TACGCCCCCTATTGACGTCAATGACGGTAAATGGCCCGCCTGGCATTGTGCCCAGTACATGACCTTATGG
GACTTTCCTACTTGGCAGTACATCTACGTATTAGTCATCGCTATTACCATGGTCGAGGTGAGCCCCACGT
TCTGCTTCACTCTCCCCATCTCCCCCCCCTCCCCACCCCCAATTTTGTATTTATTTATTTTTTAATTATT
TTGTGCAGCGATGGGGGCGGGGGGGGGGGGGGGGCGCGCGCCRGGSGGGGSGGGGSGGGGSGRGGGGSGG
GGSGGGGSGRGGCGGAGAGGKGCGGCGGCAGCCAATCAGAGCGGCGCGCTCCGAAAGTTTCCTTTTATGG
CGAGGCGGCGGCGGCGGCGGCCCTATAAAAAGCGAAGCGCGCGGCGGGCGGGAGTCGCTGCGCGCTGCCT
TCGCCCCGTGCCCCGCTCCGCCGCCGCCTCGCGCCGCCCGCCCCGGCTCTGACTGACCGCGTTACTCCCA
CAGGTGAGCGGGCGGGACGGCCCTTCTCCTCCGGGCTGTAATTAGCTGAGCAAGAGGTAAGGGTTTAAGG
GATGGTTGGTTGGTGGGGTATTAATGTTTAATTACCTGGAGCACCTGCCTGAAATCACTTTTTTTCAGGT
TGGACCGGTGCCACCATGGACTATAAGGACCACGACGGAGACTACAAGGATCATGATATTGATTACAAAG
ACGATGACGATAAGATGCCTAAGAAGAAGAGAAAGGTGATGATTACAGTGCGGAAGCTGAAGATTCTGAT
CGACGGCGAGAGCAGGAACGAGAGCTACAAGTTCATCCGGGACAGCATGTACGCCCAGTACCTGGCCCTG
AACAAGGCCATGAGCTACCTGGGTACCGCCTACCTGAGCAGAGATAAGGAGATCTTCAAGGAGGCCATCA
AGTCTCTCAACAACTCTAATCCTATCTTCGACAACATTAACTTCGGCAAGGGAATCGATACCAAGAGCAG
CGTGAACCAGACAGTGAAGAAACACATCCAGGCCGACATTAAGAATGGCCTGGCCAAGGGCGAAAGATCC
ATCCGGAACTACAAGCGTGACTACCCCCTGATGACCAGAGGCAGAGATCTGAAGTTTTTCTACTGCGACA
CCAATAGCACCAAGGTGAAGGTGAAATGGGTGAACGGCATCATCTTTGACGTGATGCTGGGAAAGGAATA
CAACAAGAATGATCTAGAGCTGAGATCTTTTCTGAACAGAGTCATCAACAAGGAATATAAGATCTCCCAA
AGCAGCATCTGCTTCGACAAGCACAACAGACTGATCCTGAATCTGAGCGTGAACATCACCGACAACATCC
CCAACGAGGTGGTGAAGGGCAGAATTGTGGGCGTCGACCTGGGCATGAAAATCCCAGCTTATGTGACACT
GAACGACAGCGAGTACATCGGAAAACCTATCGGCGACATCAACGACTTCCTGAAGGTGCGGAAGCAGTTC
AAAGAAAGAAAGGAGCGGCTGCAGAAGCAGCTGGCCATCAACAAGGGCGGCAGAGGCATCACCAACAAGA
TGCAGCGGATGGACGCCTTCACCAACAAGGAAAAGAACTTCGCTAATACCTACAACCACGGCGTTTCTAA
GGCAATCATCAACTTTGCTAAGAAGTACAAGGCCGAGCAGATCAACGTGGAGTTCCTGGCTCTGGCCGGC
AGCGAGAAGGAAATCCTGAGCTCCACAATCCGCTACTGGTCCTACTATCAACTGCAACAGATGATCGAGT
ACAAGGCCAACCGGGAAGGCATCGCCGTGAAGTACGTGGACCCTTACCTGACCTCACAGACCTGCTGCAA
GTGCGGCAACTACGAGGTGGGACAGAGAATCAACCAGGAGCTGTTCGAGTGTAAACTGTGTGGCAATAAA
ATGAATGCCGATAGAAACGCCAGCTTCAACATCGCCAGAAGCACAAAGTACATCAGCTCTAAAGAGGAAA
GCGACTTCTACAAACAGCTCAAAAAAAGGCCGGCGGCCACGAAGAAGGCCGGCCAGGCAAAGAAGAAGAA
GTAAGAATTCCTAGAGCTCGCTGATCAGCCTCGACTGTGCCTTCTAGTTGCCAGCCATCTGTTGTTTGCC
CCTCCCCCGTGCCTTCCTTGACCCTGGAAGGTGCCACTCCCACTGTCCTTTCCTAATAAAATGAGGAAAT
TGCATCGCATTGTCTGAGTAGGTGTCATTCTATTCTGGGGGGTGGGGTGGGGCAGGACAGCAAGGGGGAG
GATTGGGAAGAGAATAGCAGGCATGCTGGGGAGAGGGCCTATTTCCCATGATTCCTTCATATTTGCATAT
ACGATACAAGGCTGTTAGAGAGATAATTGGAATTAATTTGACTGTAAACACAAAGATATTAGTACAAAAT
ACGTGACGTAGAAAGTAATAATTTCTTGGGTAGTTTGCAGTTTTAAAATTATGTTTTAAAATGGACTATC
ATATGCTTACCGTAACTTGAAAGTATTTCGATTTCTTGGCTTTATATATCTTGTGGAAAGGACGAAACAC
CGGGACGGCTGATTTAGCAGCCGAAGTCTGAGGGCATGTAGAAAAAAGTATAGGTATATACCAACATACT
TGCATTGCCACTCGGAAAGGGTTAACCTTGGTCATTGTGTTACCGACCAAGCATTCCAGAAATGGAATGT
AAATCCATTACAGTAGGAGCATACTTTTATTTTTTTGCGGCCGCGTCGACGGCGCGCCCTAGACGAAGCA
GCTCCAGCCTACACAATCGCTCAAGACGTGTAATGCTTTTATTATATATTAGTCACGATATCTATAACAA
GAAAATATATATATAATAAGTTATCACGTAAGTAGAACATGAAATAACAATATAATTATCGTATGAGTTA
AATCTTAAAAGTCACGTAAAAGATAATCATGCGTCATTTTGACTCACGCGGTCGTTATAGTTCAAAATCA
GTGACACTTACCGCATTGACAAGCACGCCTCACGGGAGCTCCAAGCGGCGACTGAGATGTCCTAAATGCA
CAGCGACGGATTCGCGCTATTTAGAAAGAGAGAGCAATATTTCAAGAATGCATGCGTCAATTTTACGCAG
ACTATCTTTCTAGGGTTAAGGCAACGCGGCCTTTTTACGGTTCCTGGCCTTTTGCTGGCCTTTTGCTCTA
GACGTTACATAACTTACGGTAAATGGCCCGCCTGGCTGACCGCCCAACGACCCCCGCCCATTGACGTCAA
TAATGACGTATGTTCCCATAGTAACGCCAATAGGGACTTTCCATTGACGTCAATGGGTGGAGTATTTACG
GTAAACTGCCCACTTGGCAGTACATCAAGTGTATCATATGCCAAGTACGCCCCCTATTGACGTCAATGAC
GGTAAATGGCCCGCCTGGCATTATGCCCAGTACATGACCTTATGGGACTTTCCTACTTGGCAGTACATCT
ACGTATTAGTCATCGCTATTACCATGGTGATGCGGTTTTGGCAGTACATCAATGGGCGTGGATAGCGGTT
TGACTCACGGGGATTTCCAAGTCTCCACCCCATTGACGTCAATGGGAGTTTGTTTTGGCACCAAAATCAA
CGGGACTTTCCAAAATGTCGTAACAACTCCGCCCCATTGACGCAAATGGGCGGTAGGCGTGTACGGTGGG
AGGTCTATATAAGCAGAGCTGGTTTAGTGAACCGTCAGATCCGCTAGCATGGTGAGCAAGGGCGAGGAGG
ATAACATGGCCATCATCAAGGAGTTCATGCGCTTCAAGGTGCACATGGAGGGCTCCGTGAACGGCCACGA
GTTCGAGATCGAGGGCGAGGGCGAGGGCCGCCCCTACGAGGGCACCCAGACCGCCAAGCTGAAGGTGACC
AAGGGTGGCCCCCTGCCCTTCGCCTGGGACATCCTGTCCCCTCAGTTCATGTACGGCTCCAAGGCCTACG
TGAAGCACCCCGCCGACATCCCCGACTACTTGAAGCTGTCCTTCCCCGAGGGCTTCAAGTGGGAGCGCGT
GATGAACTTCGATGACGGCGGCGTGGTGACCGTGACCCAGGACTCCTCCCTGCAGGACGGCGAGTTCATC
TACAAGGTGAAGCTGCGCGGCACCAACTTCCCCTCCGACGGCCCCGTAATGCAGAAGAAAACCATGGGCT
GGGAGGCCTCCTCCGAGCGGATGTACCCCGAGGACGGCGCCCTGAAGGGCGAGATCAAGCAGAGGCTGAA
GCTGAAGGACGGCGGCCACTACGACGCTGAGGTCAAGACCACCTACAAGGCCAAGAAGCCCGTGCAGCTG
CCCGGCGCCTACAACGTCAACATCAAGTTGGACATCACCTCCCACAACGAGGACTACACCATCGTGGAAC
AGTACGAACGCGCCGAGGGCCGCCACTCCACCGGCGGCATGGACGAGCTGTACAAGTAACTCTTGGCCCG
GATCCCTGTGCCTTCTAGTTGCCAGCCATCTGTTGTTTGCCCCTCCCCCGTGCCTTCCTTGACCCTGGAA
GGTGCCACTCCCACTGTCCTTTCCTAATAAAATGAGGAAATTGCATCGCATTGTCTGAGTAGGTGTCATT
CTATTCTGGGGGGTGGGGTGGGGCAGGACAGCAAGGGGGAGGATTGGGAAAACAATAGCAGGCATGCTGG
GGATGCGGTGGGCTCTATGGGGATCCGCACTTTTCGGGGAAATGTGCGCGGAACCCCTATTTGTTTATTT
TTCTAAATACATTCAAATATGTATCCGCTCATGAGACAATAACCCTGATAAATGCTTCAATAATATTGAA
AAAGGAAGAGTATGAGTATTCAACATTTCCGTGTCGCCCTTATTCCCTTTTTTGCGGCATTTTGCCTTCC
TGTTTTTGCTCACCCAGAAACGCTGGTGAAAGTAAAAGATGCTGAAGATCAGTTGGGTGCACGAGTGGGT
TACATCGAACTGGATCTCAACAGCGGTAAGATCCTTGAGAGTTTTCGCCCCGAAGAACGTTTTCCAATGA
TGAGCACTTTTAAAGTTCTGCTATGTGGCGCGGTATTATCCCGTATTGACGCCGGGCAAGAGCAACTCGG
TCGCCGCATACACTATTCTCAGAATGACTTGGTTGAGTACTCACCAGTCACAGAAAAGCATCTTACGGAT
GGCATGACAGTAAGAGAATTATGCAGTGCTGCCATAACCATGAGTGATAACACTGCGGCCAACTTACTTC
TGACAACGATCGGAGGACCGAAGGAGCTAACCGCTTTTTTGCACAACATGGGGGATCATGTAACTCGCCT
TGATCGTTGGGAACCGGAGCTGAATGAAGCCATACCAAACGACGAGCGTGACACCACGATGCCTGTAGCA
ATGGCAACAACGTTGCGCAAACTATTAACTGGCGAACTACTTACTCTAGCTTCCCGGCAACAATTAATAG
ACTGGATGGAGGCGGATAAAGTTGCAGGACCACTTCTGCGCTCGGCCCTTCCGGCTGGCTGGTTTATTGC
TGATAAATCTGGAGCCGGTGAGCGTGGGTCTCGCGGTATCATTGCAGCACTGGGGCCAGATGGTAAGCCC
TCCCGTATCGTAGTTATCTACACGACGGGGAGTCAGGCAACTATGGATGAACGAAATAGACAGATCGCTG
AGATAGGTGCCTCACTGATTAAGCATTGGTAACTGTCAGACCAAGTTTACTCATATATACTTTAGATTGA
TTTAAAACTTCATTTTTAATTTAAAAGGATCTAGGTGAAGATCCTTTTTGATAATCTCATGACCAAAATC
CCTTAACGTGAGTTTTCGTTCCACTGAGCGTCAGACCCCGTAGAAAAGATCAAAGGATCTTCTTGAGATC
CTTTTTTTCTGCGCGTAATCTGCTGCTTGCAAACAAAAAAACCACCGCTACCAGCGGTGGTTTGTTTGCC
GGATCAAGAGCTACCAACTCTTTTTCCGAAGGTAACTGGCTTCAGCAGAGCGCAGATACCAAATACTGTT
CTTCTAGTGTAGCCGTAGTTAGGCCACCACTTCAAGAACTCTGTAGCACCGCCTACATACCTCGCTCTGC
TAATCCTGTTACCAGTGGCTGCTGCCAGTGGCGATAAGTCGTGTCTTACCGGGTTGGACTCAAGACGATA
GTTACCGGATAAGGCGCAGCGGTCGGGCTGAACGGGGGGTTCGTGCACACAGCCCAGCTTGGAGCGAACG
ACCTACACCGAACTGAGATACCTACAGCGTGAGCTATGAGAAAGCGCCACGCTTCCCGAAGGGAGAAAGG
CGGACAGGTATCCGGTAAGCGGCAGGGTCGGAACAGGAGAGCGCACGAGGGAGCTTCCAGGGGGAAACGC
CTGGTATCTTTATAGTCCTGTCGGGTTTCGCCACCTCTGACTTGAGCGTCGATTTTTGTGATGCTCGTCA
GGGGGGCGGAGCCTATGGAAAAACGCCAGCAACGCGGCCTTTTTACGGTTCCTGGCCTTTTGCTGGCCTT
TTGCTCACATGTTCTTTCCTGCGT
